Addgene plasmid #169633: pTS395_PhCMV-SB100
Purpose: Expression vector encoding PhCMV driven SB100 sleeping beauty transposase (PhCMV-SB100-pA)
Depositing lab: Martin Fussenegger. Depositing organization: ETH Zurich (Swiss Federal Institute of Technology). Publication: A versatile plasmid architecture for mammalian synthetic biology (VAMSyB). Haellman V, Strittmatter T, Bertschi A, Stucheli P, Fussenegger M. Metab Eng. 2021 Jul;66:41-50. doi: 10.1016/j.ymben.2021.04.003. Epub 2021 Apr 18. PubMed 33857582.
Backbone
  Vector backbone: pSB100X
  Vector type: Mammalian Expression
Growth in bacteria
  Bacterial resistance: Ampicillin, 100 μg/mL
  Growth temperature: 37°C
  Growth strain: DH5alpha
  Copy number: High Copy
Gene/Insert
  Gene/Insert name: PCMV-driven SB100
  Species: H. sapiens (human)
  Promoter: PhCMV
  Cloning method: Restriction Enzyme; 5′ cloning site Unknown (unknown if destroyed)
  Sequencing primers: 5′ AmpStart; 3′ BGH-rev
Terms and licenses: Academic/Nonprofit Terms; Industry Terms: Not Available to Industry
How to cite: pTS395_PhCMV-SB100 was a gift from Martin Fussenegger (Addgene plasmid # 169633 ; http://n2t.net/addgene:169633 ; RRID:Addgene_169633)
