[The description below was written by a language model from this plasmid's Addgene catalogue record and pLannotate feature annotations shown in this document.]
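Description:
pTS395_PhCMV-SB100 is a compact mammalian expression plasmid (about 4.1 kb) built on the pSB100X backbone that supplies the hyperactive Sleeping Beauty transposase SB100X. It is maintained in E. coli through a high-copy ColE1/pUC-type origin of replication and selected with ampicillin via a β-lactamase gene driven by its own bla promoter. No mammalian selection marker or episomal replication element is annotated, so expression in mammalian cells would be expected to be transient.

The expression cassette follows the layout PhCMV-SB100-pA. The human cytomegalovirus immediate early enhancer and promoter drive strong constitutive transcription of the SB100X coding sequence, which is terminated by the bovine growth hormone polyadenylation signal. A T7 promoter lies between the CMV promoter and the coding sequence, a common leftover of standard expression backbones that could permit in vitro transcription. The automated annotation also flags a very short fragment resembling a truncated HIV-1 5' LTR at the end of the CMV promoter and a short lacI fragment downstream of the poly(A) signal. Both are small partial matches that are most likely backbone remnants without a functional role. The catalogue lists the insert species as human, although Sleeping Beauty is a reconstructed, engineered transposase rather than a human gene.

The plasmid carries no transposon inverted repeats, so it acts as a helper. Co-delivered with a separate donor plasmid carrying a cargo flanked by Sleeping Beauty inverted terminal repeats, the transposase excises the cargo and integrates it into the host genome, which is a common route to stable transgenic mammalian cell lines. It was deposited as part of a modular plasmid architecture for mammalian synthetic biology.
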