Features (pLannotate 1.2.2; 10 found; start..end, strand, type, name):
    161..464     +  enhancer       CMV enhancer: human cytomegalovirus immediate early enhancer
    465..668     +  promoter       CMV promoter: human cytomegalovirus (CMV) immediate early promoter
    664..697     +  LTR            5' LTR (truncated) (fragment): truncated 5' long terminal repeat (LTR) from HIV-1
    713..731     +  promoter       T7 promoter: promoter for bacteriophage T7 RNA polymerase
    775..1797    +  CDS            SB100X: hyperactive variant of the Sleeping Beauty transposase (Mátés et al., 2009)
   1867..2091    +  polyA_signal   bGH poly(A) signal: bovine growth hormone polyadenylation signal
   2110..2167    -  CDS            lacI (fragment): lac repressor; lacI; The lac repressor binds to the lac operator to inhibit transcription in E. coli. This inhibition can be relieved by adding lactose or isopropyl-β-D-thiogalactopyranoside (IPTG).
   2350..2938    -  rep_origin     ori: high-copy-number ColE1/pMB1/pBR322/pUC origin of replication
   3109..3969    -  CDS            AmpR: β-lactamase; bla; confers resistance to ampicillin, carbenicillin, and related antibiotics
   3970..14      -  promoter       AmpR promoter (across the origin): bla
>Addgene plasmid #169633 | pTS395_PhCMV-SB100 | addgene full sequence | sequence record 365222 | Addgene NGS Result
ATAGGGGTTCCGCGCACATTTCCCCGAAAAGTGCCACCTGACGTCGACGGATCGGGAGATCTCCACGCGT
GGTACCCTCGAGTTGACATTGATTATTGAGTAGTTATTAATAGTAATCAATTACGGGGTCATTAGTTCAT
AGCCCATATATGGAGTTCCGCGTTACATAACTTACGGTAAATGGCCCGCCTGGCTGACCGCCCAACGACC
CCCGCCCATTGACGTCAATAATGACGTATGTTCCCATAGTAACGCCAATAGGGACTTTCCATTGACGTCA
ATGGGTGGAGTATTTACGGTAAACTGCCCACTTGGCAGTACATCAAGTGTATCATATGCCAAGTACGCCC
CCTATTGACGTCAATGACGGTAAATGGCCCGCCTGGCATTATGCCCAGTACATGACCTTATGGGACTTTC
CTACTTGGCAGTACATCTACGTATTAGTCATCGCTATTACCATGGTGATGCGGTTTTGGCAGTACATCAA
TGGGCGTGGATAGCGGTTTGACTCACGGGGATTTCCAAGTCTCCACCCCATTGACGTCAATGGGAGTTTG
TTTTGGCACCAAAATCAACGGGACTTTCCAAAATGTCGTAACAACTCCGCCCCATTGACGCAAATGGGCG
GTAGGCGTGTACGGTGGGAGGTCTATATAAGCAGAGCTCTCTGGCTAACTAGAGAACCCACTGCTTACTG
GCTTATCGAAATTAATACGACTCACTATAGGGAGACCCAAGCTGTTCGAAGCGGAATTCACCATGACTAG
TACCATGGGAAAATCAAAAGAAATCAGCCAAGACCTCAGAAAAAGAATTGTAGACCTCCACAAGTCTGGT
TCATCCTTGGGAGCAATTTCCAAACGCCTGGCGGTACCACGTTCATCTGTACAAACAATAGTACGCAAGT
ATAAACACCATGGGACCACGCAGCCGTCATACCGCTCAGGAAGGAGACGCGTTCTGTCTCCTAGAGATGA
ACGTACTTTGGTGCGAAAAGTGCAAATCAATCCCAGAACAACAGCAAAGGACCTTGTGAAGATGCTGGAG
GAAACAGGTACAAAAGTATCTATATCCACAGTAAAACGAGTCCTATATCGACATAACCTGAAAGGCCACT
CAGCAAGGAAGAAGCCACTGCTCCAAAACCGACATAAGAAAGCCAGACTACGGTTTGCAACTGCACATGG
GGACAAAGATCGTACTTTTTGGAGAAATGTCCTCTGGTCTGATGAAACAAAAATAGAACTGTTTGGCCAT
AATGACCATCGTTATGTTTGGAGGAAGAAGGGGGAGGCTTGCAAGCCGAAGAACACCATCCCAACCGTGA
AGCACGGGGGTGGCAGCATCATGTTGTGGGGGTGCTTTGCTGCAGGAGGGACTGGTGCACTTCACAAAAT
AGATGGCATCATGGACGCGGTGCAGTATGTGGATATATTGAAGCAACATCTCAAGACATCAGTCAGGAAG
TTAAAGCTTGGTCGCAAATGGGTCTTCCAACACGACAATGACCCCAAGCATACTTCCAAAGTTGTGGCAA
AATGGCTTAAGGACAACAAAGTCAAGGTATTGGAGTGGCCATCACAAAGCCCTGACCTCAATCCTATAGA
AAATTTGTGGGCAGAACTGAAAAAGCGTGTGCGAGCAAGGAGGCCTACAAACCTGACTCAGTTACACCAG
CTCTGTCAGGAGGAATGGGCCAAAATTCACCCAAATTATTGTGGGAAGCTTGTGGAAGGCTACCCGAAAC
GTTTGACCCAAGTTAAACAATTTAAAGGCAATGCTACCAAATACTAGGGGCCCTAACCGCGGGGATCCAC
CGGTGTCTAGAAAGCTTTGAGGCCGGCCTGCAGGGATCAGCCTCGACTGTGCCTTCTAGTTGCCAGCCAT
CTGTTGTTTGCCCCTCCCCCGTGCCTTCCTTGACCCTGGAAGGTGCCACTCCCACTGTCCTTTCCTAATA
AAATGAGGAAATTGCATCGCATTGTCTGAGTAGGTGTCATTCTATTCTGGGGGGTGGGGTGGGGCAGGAC
AGCAAGGGGGAGGATTGGGAAGACAATAGCAGGCATGCTGGGGATGCGGTGGGCTCTATGGCTTCTGAGG
CGGAAAGAACCAGCTGCATTAATGAATCGGCCAACGCGCGGGGAGAGGCGGTTTGCGTATTGGGCGCTCT
TCCGCTTCCTCGCTCACTGACTCGCTGCGCTCGGTCGTTCGGCTGCGGCGAGCGGTATCAGCTCACTCAA
AGGCGGTAATACGGTTATCCACAGAATCAGGGGATAACGCAGGAAAGAACATGTGAGCAAAAGGCCAGCA
AAAGGCCAGGAACCGTAAAAAGGCCGCGTTGCTGGCGTTTTTCCATAGGCTCCGCCCCCCTGACGAGCAT
CACAAAAATCGACGCTCAAGTCAGAGGTGGCGAAACCCGACAGGACTATAAAGATACCAGGCGTTTCCCC
CTGGAAGCTCCCTCGTGCGCTCTCCTGTTCCGACCCTGCCGCTTACCGGATACCTGTCCGCCTTTCTCCC
TTCGGGAAGCGTGGCGCTTTCTCATAGCTCACGCTGTAGGTATCTCAGTTCGGTGTAGGTCGTTCGCTCC
AAGCTGGGCTGTGTGCACGAACCCCCCGTTCAGCCCGACCGCTGCGCCTTATCCGGTAACTATCGTCTTG
AGTCCAACCCGGTAAGACACGACTTATCGCCACTGGCAGCAGCCACTGGTAACAGGATTAGCAGAGCGAG
GTATGTAGGCGGTGCTACAGAGTTCTTGAAGTGGTGGCCTAACTACGGCTACACTAGAAGAACAGTATTT
GGTATCTGCGCTCTGCTGAAGCCAGTTACCTTCGGAAAAAGAGTTGGTAGCTCTTGATCCGGCAAACAAA
CCACCGCTGGTAGCGGTGGTTTTTTTGTTTGCAAGCAGCAGATTACGCGCAGAAAAAAAGGATCTCAAGA
AGATCCTTTGATCTTTTCTACGGGGTCTGACGCTCAGTGGAACGAAAACTCACGTTAAGGGATTTTGGTC
ATGAGATTATCAAAAAGGATCTTCACCTAGATCCTTTTAAATTAAAAATGAAGTTTTAAATCAATCTAAA
GTATATATGAGTAAACTTGGTCTGACAGTTACCAATGCTTAATCAGTGAGGCACCTATCTCAGCGATCTG
TCTATTTCGTTCATCCATAGTTGCCTGACTCCCCGTCGTGTAGATAACTACGATACGGGAGGGCTTACCA
TCTGGCCCCAGTGCTGCAATGATACCGCGAGACCCACGCTCACCGGCTCCAGATTTATCAGCAATAAACC
AGCCAGCCGGAAGGGCCGAGCGCAGAAGTGGTCCTGCAACTTTATCCGCCTCCATCCAGTCTATTAATTG
TTGCCGGGAAGCTAGAGTAAGTAGTTCGCCAGTTAATAGTTTGCGCAACGTTGTTGCCATTGCTACAGGC
ATCGTGGTGTCACGCTCGTCGTTTGGTATGGCTTCATTCAGCTCCGGTTCCCAACGATCAAGGCGAGTTA
CATGATCCCCCATGTTGTGCAAAAAAGCGGTTAGCTCCTTCGGTCCTCCGATCGTTGTCAGAAGTAAGTT
GGCCGCAGTGTTATCACTCATGGTTATGGCAGCACTGCATAATTCTCTTACTGTCATGCCATCCGTAAGA
TGCTTTTCTGTGACTGGTGAGTACTCAACCAAGTCATTCTGAGAATAGTGTATGCGGCGACCGAGTTGCT
CTTGCCCGGCGTCAATACGGGATAATACCGCGCCACATAGCAGAACTTTAAAAGTGCTCATCATTGGAAA
ACGTTCTTCGGGGCGAAAACTCTCAAGGATCTTACCGCTGTTGAGATCCAGTTCGATGTAACCCACTCGT
GCACCCAACTGATCTTCAGCATCTTTTACTTTCACCAGCGTTTCTGGGTGAGCAAAAACAGGAAGGCAAA
ATGCCGCAAAAAAGGGAATAAGGGCGACACGGAAATGTTGAATACTCATACTCTTCCTTTTTCAATATTA
TTGAAGCATTTATCAGGGTTATTGTCTCATGAGCGGATACATATTTGAATGTATTTAGAAAAATAAACAA
